>Addgene plasmid #128191 | pFH80 | addgene full sequence | sequence record 252943 | Addgene NGS Result
TCTGTGAAGACAAGCAAGAATTCAAGCTTGGAGGTGCAGCGTGACCCGGTCGTGCCCCTCTCTAGAGATA
ATGAGCATTGCATGTCTAAGTTATAAAAAATTACCACATATTTTTTTTGTCACACTTGTTTGAAGTGCAG
TTTATCTATCTTTATACATATATTTAAACTTTACTCTACGAATAATATAATCTATAGTACTACAATAATA
TCAGTGTTTTAGAGAATCATATAAATGAACAGTTAGACATGGTCTAAAGGACAATTGAGTATTTTGACAA
CAGGACTCTACAGTTTTATCTTTTTAGTGTGCATGTGTTCTCCTTTTTTTTTGCAAATAGCTTCACCTAT
ATAATACTTCATCCATTTTATTAGTACATCCATTTAGGGTTTAGGGTTAATGGTTTTTATAGACTAATTT
TTTTAGTACATCTATTTTATTCTATTTTAGCCTCTAAATTAAGAAAACTAAAACTCTATTTTAGTTTTTT
TATTTAATAATTTAGATATAAAATAGAATAAAATAAAGTGACTAAAAATTAAACAAATACCCTTTAAGAA
ATTAAAAAAACTAAGGAAACATTTTTCTTGTTTCGAGTAGATAATGCCAGCCTGTTAAACGCCGTCGACG
AGTCTAACGGACACCAACCAGCGAACCAGCAGCGTCGCGTCGGGCCAAGCGAAGCAGACGGCACGGCATC
TCTGTCGCTGCCTCTGGACCCCTCTCGAGAGTTCCGCTCCACCGTTGGACTTGCTCCGCTGTCGGCATCC
AGAAATTGCGTGGCGGAGCGGCAGACGTGAGCCGGCACGGCAGGCGGCCTCCTCCTCCTCTCACGGCACG
GCAGCTACGGGGGATTCCTTTCCCACCGCTCCTTCGCTTTCCCTTCCTCGCCCGCCGTAATAAATAGACA
CCCCCTCCACACCCTCTTTCCCCAACCTCGTGTTGTTCGGAGCGCACACACACACAACCAGATCTCCCCC
AAATCCACCCGTCGGCACCTCCGCTTCAAGGTACGCCGCTCGTCCTCCCCCCCCCCCCCTCTCTACCTTC
TCTAGATCGGCGTTCCGGTCCATGGTTAGGGCCCGGTAGTTCTACTTCTGTTCATGTTTGTGTTAGATCC
GTGTTTGTGTTAGATCCGTGCTGCTAGCGTTCGTACACGGATGCGACCTGTACGTCAGACACGTTCTGAT
TGCTAACTTGCCAGTGTTTCTCTTTGGGGAATCCTGGGATGGCTCTAGCCGTTCCGCAGACGGGATCGAT
TTCATGATTTTTTTTGTTTCGTTGCATAGGGTTTGGTTTGCCCTTTTCCTTTATTTCAATATATGCCGTG
CACTTGTTTGTCGGGTCATCTTTTCATGCTTTTTTTTGTCTTGGTTGTGATGATGTGGTCTGGTTGGGCG
GTCGTTCTAGATCGGAGTAGAATTCTGTTTCAAACTACCTGGTGGATTTATTAATTTTGGATCTGTATGT
GTGTGCCATACATATTCATAGTTACGAATTGAAGATGATGGATGGAAATATCGATCTAGGATAGGTATAC
ATGTTGATGCGGGTTTTACTGATGCATATACAGAGATGCTTTTTGTTCGCTTGGTTGTGATGATGTGGTG
TGGTTGGGCGGTCGTTCATTCGTTCTAGATCGGAGTAGAATACTGTTTCAAACTACCTGGTGTATTTATT
AATTTTGGAACTGTATGTGTGTGTCATACATCTTCATAGTTACGAGTTTAAGATGGATGGAAATATCGAT
CTAGGATAGGTATACATGTTGATGTGGGTTTTACTGATGCATATACATGATGGCATATGCAGCATCTATT
CATATGCTCTAACCTTGAGTACCTATCTATTATAATAAACAAGTATGTTTTATAATTATTTTGATCTTGA
TATACTTGGATGATGGCATATGCAGCAGCTATATGTGGATTTTTTTAGCCCTGCCTTCATACGCTATTTA
TTTGCTTGGTACTGTTTCTTTTGTCGATGCTCACCCTGTTGTTTGGTGTTACTTCTGCAGGAATGGACAA
GAAGTACTCCATTGGGCTCGATATCGGCACAAACAGCGTCGGCTGGGCCGTCATTACGGACGAGTACAAG
GTGCCGAGCAAAAAATTCAAAGTTCTGGGCAATACCGATCGCCACAGCATAAAGAAGAACCTCATTGGCG
CCCTCCTGTTCGACTCCGGGGAGACGGCCGAAGCCACGCGGCTCAAAAGAACAGCACGGCGCAGATATAC
CCGCAGAAAGAATCGGATCTGCTACCTGCAGGAGATCTTTAGTAATGAGATGGCTAAGGTGGATGACTCT
TTCTTCCATAGGCTGGAGGAGTCCTTTTTGGTGGAGGAGGATAAAAAGCACGAGCGCCACCCAATCTTTG
GCAATATCGTGGACGAGGTGGCGTACCATGAAAAGTACCCAACCATATATCATCTGAGGAAGAAGCTTGT
AGACAGTACTGATAAGGCTGACTTGCGGTTGATCTATCTCGCGCTGGCGCATATGATCAAATTTCGGGGA
CACTTCCTCATCGAGGGGGACCTGAACCCAGACAACAGCGATGTCGACAAACTCTTTATCCAACTGGTTC
AGACTTACAATCAGCTTTTCGAAGAGAACCCGATCAACGCATCCGGAGTTGACGCCAAAGCAATCCTGAG
CGCTAGGCTGTCCAAATCCCGGCGGCTCGAAAACCTCATCGCACAGCTCCCTGGGGAGAAGAAGAACGGC
CTGTTTGGTAATCTTATCGCCCTGTCACTCGGGCTGACCCCCAACTTTAAATCTAACTTCGACCTGGCCG
AAGATACTAAGCTTCAACTGAGCAAAGACACCTACGATGATGATCTCGACAATCTGCTGGCCCAGATCGG
CGACCAGTACGCAGACCTTTTTTTGGCGGCAAAGAACCTGTCAGACGCCATTCTGCTGAGTGATATTCTG
CGAGTGAACACGGAGATCACCAAAGCTCCGCTGAGCGCTAGTATGATCAAGCTGTATGATGAGCACCACC
AAGACTTGACTTTGCTGAAGGCCCTTGTCAGACAGCAACTGCCTGAGAAGTACAAGGAAATTTTCTTCGA
TCAGTCTAAAAATGGCTACGCCGGATACATTGACGGCGGAGCAAGCCAGGAGGAATTTTACAAATTTATT
AAGCCCATCTTGGAAAAAATGGACGGCACCGAGGAGCTGCTGGTAAAGCTTAACAGAGAAGATCTGTTGC
GCAAACAGCGCACTTTCGACAATGGAATCATCCCCCACCAGATTCACCTGGGCGAACTGCACGCTATCCT
CAGGCGGCAAGAGGATTTCTACCCCTTTTTGAAAGATAACAGGGAAAAGATTGAGAAAATCCTCACATTT
CGGATACCCTACTATGTAGGCCCCCTCGCCCGGGGAAATTCCAGATTCGCGTGGATGACTCGCAAATCAG
AAGAGACTATCACTCCCTGGAACTTCGAGAAGGTCGTGGATAAGGGGGCCTCTGCCCAGTCCTTCATCGA
AAGGATGACTAACTTTGATAAAAATCTGCCTAACGAAAAGGTGCTTCCTAAACACTCTCTGCTGTACGAG
TACTTCACAGTTTATAACGAGCTCACCAAGGTCAAATACGTCACAGAAGGGATGAGAAAGCCAGCATTCC
TGTCTGGAGATCAGAAGAAAGCTATCGTGGACCTCCTCTTCAAGACGAACCGGAAAGTTACCGTGAAACA
GCTCAAAGAAGATTATTTCAAAAAGATTGAATGTTTCGACTCTGTTGAAATCAGCGGAGTGGAGGATCGC
TTCAACGCATCCCTGGGAACGTATCACGATCTCCTGAAAATCATTAAAGACAAGGACTTCCTGGACAATG
AGGAGAACGAGGACATTCTTGAGGACATTGTCCTCACCCTTACGTTGTTTGAAGATAGGGAGATGATTGA
AGAACGCTTGAAAACTTACGCTCATCTCTTCGACGACAAAGTCATGAAACAGCTCAAGAGGCGCCGATAT
ACAGGATGGGGGCGGCTGTCAAGAAAACTGATCAATGGGATCCGAGACAAGCAGAGTGGAAAGACAATCC
TGGATTTTCTTAAGTCCGATGGATTTGCCAACCGGAACTTCATCCAGTTGATCCATGATGACTCTCTCAC
CTTTAAGGAGGACATCCAGAAAGCACAAGTTTCTGGCCAGGGGGACAGTCTCCACGAGCACATCGCTAAT
CTTGCAGGTAGCCCAGCTATCAAAAAGGGAATACTGCAGACCGTTAAGGTCGTGGATGAACTCGTCAAAG
TAATGGGAAGGCATAAGCCCGAGAATATCGTTATCGAGATGGCCCGAGAGAACCAAACTACCCAGAAGGG
ACAGAAGAACAGTAGGGAAAGGATGAAGAGGATTGAAGAGGGTATAAAAGAACTGGGGTCCCAAATCCTT
AAGGAACACCCAGTTGAAAACACCCAGCTTCAGAATGAGAAGCTCTACCTGTACTACCTGCAGAACGGCA
GGGACATGTACGTGGATCAGGAACTGGACATCAATCGGCTCTCCGACTACGACGTGGATCATATCGTGCC
CCAGTCTTTTCTCAAAGATGATTCTATTGATAATAAAGTGTTGACAAGATCCGATAAAAATAGAGGGAAG
AGTGATAACGTCCCCTCAGAAGAAGTTGTCAAGAAAATGAAAAATTATTGGCGGCAGCTGCTGAACGCCA
AACTGATCACACAACGGAAGTTCGATAATCTGACTAAGGCTGAACGAGGTGGCCTGTCTGAGTTGGATAA
AGCCGGCTTCATCAAAAGGCAGCTTGTTGAGACACGCCAGATCACCAAGCACGTGGCCCAAATTCTCGAT
TCACGCATGAACACCAAGTACGATGAAAATGACAAACTGATTCGAGAGGTGAAAGTTATTACTCTGAAGT
CTAAGCTGGTTTCAGATTTCAGAAAGGACTTTCAGTTTTATAAGGTGAGAGAGATCAACAATTACCACCA
TGCGCATGATGCCTACCTGAATGCAGTGGTAGGCACTGCACTTATCAAAAAATATCCCAAGCTTGAATCT
GAATTTGTTTACGGAGACTATAAAGTGTACGATGTTAGGAAAATGATCGCAAAGTCTGAGCAGGAAATAG
GCAAGGCCACCGCTAAGTACTTCTTTTACAGCAATATTATGAATTTTTTCAAGACCGAGATTACACTGGC
CAATGGAGAGATTCGGAAGCGACCACTTATCGAAACAAACGGAGAAACAGGAGAAATCGTGTGGGACAAG
GGTAGGGATTTCGCGACAGTCCGGAAGGTCCTGTCCATGCCGCAGGTGAACATCGTTAAAAAGACCGAAG
TACAGACCGGAGGCTTCTCCAAGGAAAGTATCCTCCCGAAAAGGAACAGCGACAAGCTGATCGCACGCAA
AAAAGATTGGGACCCCAAGAAATACGGCGGATTCGATTCTCCTACAGTCGCTTACAGTGTACTGGTTGTG
GCCAAAGTGGAGAAAGGGAAGTCTAAAAAACTCAAAAGCGTCAAGGAACTGCTGGGCATCACAATCATGG
AGCGATCAAGCTTCGAAAAAAACCCCATCGACTTTCTCGAGGCGAAAGGATATAAAGAGGTCAAAAAAGA
CCTCATCATTAAGCTTCCCAAGTACTCTCTCTTTGAGCTTGAAAACGGCCGGAAACGAATGCTCGCTAGT
GCGGGCGTACTGCAGAAAGGTAACGAGCTGGCACTGCCCTCTAAATACGTTAATTTCTTGTATCTGGCCA
GCCACTATGAAAAGCTCAAAGGATCTCCCGAAGATAATGAGCAGAAGCAGCTGTTCGTGGAACAACACAA
ACACTACCTTGATGAGATCATCGAGCAAATAAGCGAATTCTCCAAAAGAGTGATCCTCGCCGACGCTAAC
CTCGATAAGGTGCTTTCTGCTTACAATAAGCACAGGGATAAGCCCATCAGGGAGCAGGCAGAAAACATTA
TCCACTTGTTTACTCTGACCAACTTGGGCGCGCCTGCAGCCTTCAAGTACTTCGACACCACCATAGACAG
AAAGCGGTACACCTCTACAAAGGAGGTCCTGGACGCCACACTGATTCATCAGTCAATTACGGGGCTCTAT
GAAACAAGAATCGACCTCTCTCAGCTCGGTGGAGACAGCAGGGCTGACCCCAAGAAGAAGAGGAAGGTGT
AGGCTTGTCAAGCAGATCGTTCAAACATTTGGCAATAAAGTTTCTTAAGATTGAATCCTGTTGCCGGTCT
TGCGATGATTATCATATAATTTCTGTTGAATTACGTTAAGCATGTAATAATTAACATGTAATGCATGACG
TTATTTATGAGATGGGTTTTTATGATTAGAGTCCCGCAATTATACATTTAATACGCGATAGAAAACAAAA
TATAGCGCGCAAACTAGGATAAATTATCGCGCGCGGTGTCATCTATGTTACTAGATCGACGCTACTATTG
TCTTCTGCACGAAGTGGTTTAAACTATCAGTGTTTGACAGGATATATTGGCGGGTAAACCTAAGAGAAAA
GAGCGTTTATTAGAATAATCGGATATTTAAAAGGGCGTGAAAAGGTTTATCCGTTCGTCCATTTGTATGT
GCATGCCAACCACAGGGTTCCCCAGATCAGGCGCTGGCTGCTGAACCCCCAGCCGGAACTGACCCCACAA
GGCCCTAGCGTTTGCAATGCACCAGGTCATCATTGACCCAGGCGTGTTCCACCAGGCCGCTGCCTCGCAA
CTCTTCGCAGGCTTCGCCGACCTGCTCGCGCCACTTCTTCACGCGGGTGGAATCCGATCCGCACATGAGG
CGGAAGGTTTCCAGCTTGAGCGGGTACGGCTCCCGGTGCGAGCTGAAATAGTCGAACATCCGTCGGGCCG
TCGGCGACAGCTTGCGGTACTTCTCCCATATGAATTTCGTGTAGTGGTCGCCAGCAAACAGCACGACGAT
TTCCTCGTCGATCAGGACCTGGCAACGGGACGTTTTCTTGCCACGGTCCAGGACGCGGAAGCGGTGCAGC
AGCGACACCGATTCCAGGTGCCCAACGCGGTCGGACGTGAAGCCCATCGCCGTCGCCTGTAGGCGCGACA
GGCATTCCTCGGCCTTCGTGTAATACCGGCCATTGATCGACCAGCCCAGGTCCTGGCAAAGCTCGTAGAA
CGTGAAGGTGATCGGCTCGCCGATAGGGGTGCGCTTCGCGTACTCCAACACCTGCTGCCACACCAGTTCG
TCATCGTCGGCCCGCAGCTCGACGCCGGTGTAGGTGATCTTCACGTCCTTGTTGACGTGGAAAATGACCT
TGTTTTGCAGCGCCTCGCGCGGGATTTTCTTGTTGCGCGTGGTGAACAGGGCAGAGCGGGCCGTGTCGTT
TGGCATCGCTCGCATCGTGTCCGGCCACGGCGCAATATCGAACAAGGAAAGCTGCATTTCCTTGATCTGC
TGCTTCGTGTGTTTCAGCAACGCGGCCTGCTTGGCCTCGCTGACCTGTTTTGCCAGGTCCTCGCCGGCGG
TTTTTCGCTTCTTGGTCGTCATAGTTCCTCGCGTGTCGATGGTCATCGACTTCGCCAAACCTGCCGCCTC
CTGTTCAAGACGACGCGAACGCTCCACGGCGGCCGATGGCGCGGGCAGGGCAGGGGGAGCCAGTTGCACG
CTGTCGCGCTCGATCTTGGCCGTAGCTTGCTGGACCATCGAGCCGACGGACTGGAAGGTTTCGCGGGGCG
CACGCATGACGGTGCGGCTTGCGATGGTTTCGGCATCCTCGGCGGAAAACCCCGCGTCGATCAGTTCTTG
CCTGTATGCCTTCCGGTCAAACGTCCGATTCATTCACCCTCCTTGCGGGATTGCCCCGACTCACGCCGGG
GCAATGTGCCCTTATTCCTGATTTGACCCGCCTGGTGCCTTGGTGTCCAGATAATCCACCTTATCGGCAA
TGAAGTCGGTCCCGTAGACCGTCTGGCCGTCCTTCTCGTACTTGGTATTCCGAATCTTGCCCTGCACGAA
TACCAGCGACCCCTTGCCCAAATACTTGCCGTGGGCCTCGGCCTGAGAGCCAAAACACTTGATGCGGAAG
AAGTCGGTGCGCTCCTGCTTGTCGCCGGCATCGTTGCGCCACATCTAGGATCTGCCAGGAACCGTAAAAA
GGCCGCGTTGCTGGCGTTTTTCCATAGGCTCCGCCCCCCTGACGAGCATCACAAAAATCGACGCTCAAGT
CAGAGGTGGCGAAACCCGACAGGACTATAAAGATACCAGGCGTTTCCCCCTGGAAGCTCCCTCGTGCGCT
CTCCTGTTCCGACCCTGCCGCTTACCGGATACCTGTCCGCCTTTCTCCCTTCGGGAAGCGTGGCGCTTTC
TCATAGCTCACGCTGTAGGTATCTCAGTTCGGTGTAGGTCGTTCGCTCCAAGCTGGGCTGTGTGCACGAA
CCCCCCGTTCAGCCCGACCGCTGCGCCTTATCCGGTAACTATCGTCTTGAGTCCAACCCGGTAAGACACG
ACTTATCGCCACTGGCAGCAGCCACTGGTAACAGGATTAGCAGAGCGAGGTATGTAGGCGGTGCTACAGA
GTTCTTGAAGTGGTGGCCTAACTACGGCTACACTAGAAGAACAGTATTTGGTATCTGCGCTCTGCTGAAG
CCAGTTACCTTCGGAAAAAGAGTTGGTAGCTCTTGATCCGGCAAACAAACCACCGCTGGTAGCGGTGGTT
TTTTTGTTTGCAAGCAGCAGATTACGCGCAGAAAAAAAGGATCTCAAGAAGATCCTTTGATCTTTTCTAC
GGGGTCTGACGCTCAGTGGAACGAAAACTCACGTTAAGGGATTTTGGTCATGAGATTATCAAAAAGGATC
TTCACCTAGATCCTTTTAAATTAAAAATGAAGTTTTAAATCAATCTAAAGTATATATGAGTAAACTTGGT
CTGACAGTTACCAATGCTTAATCAGTGAGGCACCTATCTCAGCGATCTGTCTATTTCGTTCATCCATAGT
TGCCTGACTCCCCGTCGTGTAGATAACTACGATACGGGAGGGCTTACCATCTGGCCCCAGTGCTGCAATG
ATACCGCGAGAACCACGCTCACCGGCTCCAGATTTATCAGCAATAAACCAGCCAGCCGGAAGGGCCGAGC
GCAGAAGTGGTCCTGCAACTTTATCCGCCTCCATCCAGTCTATTAATTGTTGCCGGGAAGCTAGAGTAAG
TAGTTCGCCAGTTAATAGTTTGCGCAACGTTGTTGCCATTGCTACAGGCATCGTGGTGTCACGCTCGTCG
TTTGGTATGGCTTCATTCAGCTCCGGTTCCCAACGATCAAGGCGAGTTACATGATCCCCCATGTTGTGCA
AAAAAGCGGTTAGCTCCTTCGGTCCTCCGATCGTTGTCAGAAGTAAGTTGGCCGCAGTGTTATCACTCAT
GGTTATGGCAGCACTGCATAATTCTCTTACTGTCATGCCATCCGTAAGATGCTTTTCTGTGACTGGTGAG
TACTCAACCAAGTCATTCTGAGAATAGTGTATGCGGCGACCGAGTTGCTCTTGCCCGGCGTCAATACGGG
ATAATACCGCGCCACATAGCAGAACTTTAAAAGTGCTCATCATTGGAAAACGTTCTTCGGGGCGAAAACT
CTCAAGGATCTTACCGCTGTTGAGATCCAGTTCGATGTAACCCACTCGTGCACCCAACTGATCTTCAGCA
TCTTTTACTTTCACCAGCGTTTCTGGGTGAGCAAAAACAGGAAGGCAAAATGCCGCAAAAAAGGGAATAA
GGGCGACACGGAAATGTTGAATACTCATACTCTTCCTTTTTCAATATTATTGAAGCATTTATCAAGGTTA
TTGTCTCATGAGCGGATACATATTTGAATGTATTTAGAAAAATAAACAAATAGGGGTTCCGCGCACGAAT
TGGCCAGCGCTGCCATTTTTGGGGTGAGGCCGTTCGCGGCCGAGGGGCGCAGCCCCTGGGGGGATGGGAG
GCCCGCGTTAGCGGGCCGGGAGGGTTCGAGAAGGGGGGGCACCCCCCTTCGGCGTGCGCGGTCACGCGCA
CAGGGCGCAGCCCTGGTTAAAAACAAGGTTTATAAATATTGGTTTAAAAGCAGGTTAAAAGACAGGTTAG
CGGTGGCCGAAAAACGGGCGGAAACCCTTGCAAATGCTGGATTTTCTGCCTGTGGACAGCCCCTCAAATG
TCAATAGGTGCGCCCCTCATCTGTCAGCACTCTGCCCCTCAAGTGTCAAGGATCGCGCCCCTCATCTGTC
AGTAGTCGCGCCCCTCAAGTGTCAATACCGCAGGGCACTTATCCCCAGGCTTGTCCACATCATCTGTGGG
AAACTCGCGTAAAATCAGGCGTTTTCGCCGATTTGCGAGGCTGGCCAGCTCCACGTCGCCGGCCGAAATC
GAGCCTGCCCCTCATCTGTCAACGCCGCGCCGGGTGAGTCGGCCCCTCAAGTGTCAACGTCCGCCCCTCA
TCTGTCAGTGAGGGCCAAGTTTTCCGCGAGGTATCCACAACGCCGGCGGCCGCGGTGTCTCGCACACGGC
TTCGACGGCGTTTCTGGCGCGTTTGCAGGGCCATAGACGGCCGCCAGCCCAGCGGCGAGGGCAACCAGCC
CGGTGAGCGTCGCAAAGGAGATCCTGATCTGACTGATGGGCTGCCTGTATCGAGTGGTGATTTTGTGCCG
AGCTGCCGGTCGGGGAGCTGTTGGCTGGCTGGTGGCAGGATATATTGTGGTGTAAACAAATTGACGCTTA
GACAACTTAATAACACATTGCGGACGTTTTTAATGTACTGGGGTGGATGCAGTGGGCCCCAC
Features (pLannotate 1.2.2; 10 found; start..end, strand, type, name):
     34..2020    +  promoter       Ubi promoter: maize polyubiquitin gene promoter
   2023..6126    +  CDS            Cas9: Cas9 (Csn1) endonuclease from the Streptococcus pyogenes Type II CRISPR/Cas system generates RNA-guided double strand breaks in DNA
   6175..6427    +  terminator     NOS terminator: nopaline synthase terminator and poly(A) signal
   6475..6499    +  misc_feature   RB T-DNA repeat: right border repeat from nopaline C58 T-DNA
   6658..7803    -  CDS            trfA: TRFA_ECOLX - Experimental evidence at protein level: Swiss-Prot protein existence level 1. Also involved in plasmid copy number control, promoting intermolecular coupling of protein bound iterons at oriV, which inhibits replication initiation. From Escherichia coli.
   8139..8727    -  rep_origin     ori: high-copy-number ColE1/pMB1/pBR322/pUC origin of replication
   8898..9758    -  CDS            AmpR: β-lactamase; bla; confers resistance to ampicillin, carbenicillin, and related antibiotics
   9759..9863    -  promoter       AmpR promoter: bla
   9950..10581   -  rep_origin     oriV: incP origin of replication
  10673..10697   +  misc_feature   LB T-DNA repeat: left border repeat from nopaline C58 T-DNA
