[The description below was written by a language model from this plasmid's Addgene catalogue record and pLannotate feature annotations shown in this document.]
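Description:
pFH80 is a Level 1 module from a modular (Golden Gate/MoClo-style) cloning toolkit for plant genome editing, built in the pICH47742 acceptor backbone. It carries a single complete transcription unit, described in the record as ZmUBIp::xCas9 3.7:NOSt. The maize polyubiquitin promoter, a strong constitutive promoter widely used in cereals and other monocots, drives a Cas9 coding sequence that is terminated by the nopaline synthase terminator and polyadenylation signal. The automated annotation labels the coding sequence simply as Streptococcus pyogenes Cas9. The catalogue entry identifies it as xCas9 3.7, an engineered SpCas9 variant known for recognising a broader range of PAM sequences than the wild-type enzyme. No nuclear localisation signals, epitope tags or introns are annotated, so the record does not show whether any are present.

The expression cassette lies between the left and right border repeats of nopaline C58 T-DNA, so the backbone has a binary-vector layout. For propagation it combines a high-copy ColE1/pUC-type origin for E. coli with the incP oriV origin and the trfA replication initiator gene, which together support broad-host-range replication, for example in Agrobacterium. Bacterial selection is by ampicillin resistance through β-lactamase expressed from its own promoter. No plant selectable marker or guide RNA cassette is annotated, which fits its role as a building block. Level 1 units like this are typically assembled with other modules, such as guide RNA expression units and selection markers, into higher-level multigene constructs used for plant transformation and CRISPR editing.
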