Addgene plasmid #128191: pFH80
Purpose: Level1 ZmUBIp::xCas9 3.7:NOSt
Depositing lab: Vladimir Nekrasov. Depositing organization: Rothamsted Research. Publication: A modular cloning toolkit for genome editing in plants. Hahn F, Korolev A, Sanjurjo Loures L, Nekrasov V. BMC Plant Biol. 2020 Apr 23;20(1):179. doi: 10.1186/s12870-020-02388-2. PubMed 32326901.
Backbone
  Vector backbone: pICH47742
  Vector type: Plant Expression, CRISPR, Synthetic Biology
Growth in bacteria
  Bacterial resistance: Ampicillin, 100 μg/mL
  Growth temperature: 37°C
  Growth strain: DH5alpha
  Copy number: High Copy
Gene/Insert
  Gene/Insert name: ZmUBIp::xCas9 3.7:NOSt
  Species: Synthetic
Terms and licenses: Academic/Nonprofit Terms; Industry Terms: Not Available to Industry
How to cite: pFH80 was a gift from Vladimir Nekrasov (Addgene plasmid # 128191 ; http://n2t.net/addgene:128191 ; RRID:Addgene_128191)
